Addgene plasmid #128211: pFH49
Purpose: improved sgRNA backbone for tRNA-gRNA array, Position 1, combine with AtU6-26 promoter module (pFH34)
Depositing lab: Vladimir Nekrasov. Depositing organization: Rothamsted Research. Publication: A modular cloning toolkit for genome editing in plants. Hahn F, Korolev A, Sanjurjo Loures L, Nekrasov V. BMC Plant Biol. 2020 Apr 23;20(1):179. doi: 10.1186/s12870-020-02388-2. PubMed 32326901.
Backbone
  Vector backbone: pUC57-Kan-mini
  Backbone manufacturer: GenScript
  Vector type: Plant Expression, CRISPR, Synthetic Biology
Growth in bacteria
  Bacterial resistance: Kanamycin, 50 μg/mL
  Growth temperature: 37°C
  Growth strain: DH5alpha
  Copy number: High Copy
Gene/Insert
  Gene/Insert name: improved sgRNA backbone for tRNA-gRNA array, Position 1, combine with AtU6-26 promoter module (pFH34)
  Species: Synthetic
Terms and licenses: Academic/Nonprofit Terms; Industry Terms: Not Available to Industry
How to cite: pFH49 was a gift from Vladimir Nekrasov (Addgene plasmid # 128211 ; http://n2t.net/addgene:128211 ; RRID:Addgene_128211)
