[The description below was written by a language model from this plasmid's Addgene catalogue record and pLannotate feature annotations shown in this document.]
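Description:
pFH49 is a small (about 2.5 kb) cloning module from a modular plant genome-editing toolkit, built on the pUC57-Kan-mini backbone. It is maintained in E. coli at high copy number through a ColE1/pUC-type origin and is selected with kanamycin via an aminoglycoside phosphotransferase (KanR) gene. It is classified as a plant expression, CRISPR and synthetic biology vector. It carries no plant promoter, plant selection marker or Cas9 gene of its own, so it serves as a part donor rather than a finished expression construct.

The synthetic insert is an "improved" single guide RNA backbone designed for the first position of a tRNA-gRNA array. In such polycistronic arrays, guide RNAs are separated by tRNA sequences and transcribed as one precursor. The cell's endogenous tRNA-processing enzymes then cut out the tRNAs and release the individual guides, allowing multiplexed editing from a single promoter.

The feature table is consistent with this design. It shows an annotated tRNA followed by a lac promoter/operator and lacZα fragment with a pUC-type multiple cloning site, and then a short match to the Streptococcus pyogenes tracrRNA that marks the sgRNA scaffold. The lacZα cassette sits between the tRNA and the scaffold, which suggests a blue/white-screenable placeholder that is replaced when a spacer is inserted, although the record does not state this explicitly. The short lacI, bom and rop fragments are probably residual or incidental sequence matches.

According to the record, the module is meant to be combined with a separate Arabidopsis U6-26 promoter module (pFH34), which would drive Pol III transcription of the assembled array in plants.
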