Features (pLannotate 1.2.2; 12 found; start..end, strand, type, name):
     81..151     +  ncRNA          tRNA: Accession: RF00005 - tRNA
    161..203     +  CDS            lacI (fragment): lac repressor; lacI; The lac repressor binds to the lac operator to inhibit transcription in E. coli. This inhibition can be relieved by adding lactose or isopropyl-β-D-thiogalactopyranoside (IPTG).
    216..237     +  protein_bind   CAP binding site: CAP binding activates transcription in the presence of cAMP. E. coli catabolite activator protein
    252..282     +  promoter       lac promoter: promoter for the E. coli lac operon
    290..306     +  protein_bind   lac operator: The lac repressor binds to the lac operator to inhibit transcription in E. coli. This inhibition can be relieved by adding lactose or isopropyl-β-D-thiogalactopyranoside (IPTG). lac repressor encoded by lacI
    343..399     -  misc_feature   MCS: pUC18/19 multiple cloning site
    396..553     +  CDS            lacZα (fragment): LacZα fragment of β-galactosidase; lacZ fragment
    559..658     -  misc_feature   bom (fragment): basis of mobility region from pBR322
    765..786     +  misc_RNA       tracrRNA (fragment): trans-activating CRISPR RNA for the Streptococcus pyogenes CRISPR/Cas9 system
    864..1452    -  rep_origin     ori: high-copy-number ColE1/pMB1/pBR322/pUC origin of replication
   1630..2439    -  CDS            KanR: aminoglycoside phosphotransferase; aph(3')-Ia; confers resistance to kanamycin in bacteria or G418 (Geneticin®) in eukaryotes
   2546..35      +  CDS            rop (fragment) (across the origin): Rop protein, which maintains plasmids at low copy number; rop
>Addgene plasmid #128211 | pFH49 | addgene full sequence | sequence record 252903 | Addgene NGS Result
TCGCGCGTTTCGGTGATGACGGTGAAAACCTCTGACACATGCAGCTCCCGGACGTCATTGTCTGGTCTCA
GATTGAACAAAGCACCAGTGGTCTAGTGGTAGAATAGTACCCTGCCACGGTACAGACCCGGGTTCGATTC
CCGGCTGGTGCATTGTCTTCGCAGCTGGCACGACAGGTTTCCCGACTGGAAAGCGGGCAGTGAGCGCAAC
GCAATTAATGTGAGTTAGCTCACTCATTAGGCACCCCAGGCTTTACACTTTATGCTTCCGGCTCGTATGT
TGTGTGGAATTGTGAGCGGATAACAATTTCACACAGGAAACAGCTATGACCATGATTACGCCAAGCTTGC
ATGCCTGCAGGTCGACTCTAGAGGATCCCCGGGTACCGAGCTCGAATTCACTGGCCGTCGTTTTACAACG
TCGTGACTGGGAAAACCCTGGCGTTACCCAACTTAATCGCCTTGCAGCACATCCCCCTTTCGCCAGCTGG
CGTAATAGCGAAGAGGCCCGCACCGATCGCCCTTCCCAACAGTTGCGCAGCCTGAATGGCGAATGGCGCC
TGATGCGGTATTTTCTCCTTACGCATCTGTGCGGTATTTCACACCGCATATGGTGCACTCTCAGTACAAT
CTGCTCTGATGCCGCATAGTTAAGCCAGCCCCGACACCCGCCAACACCCGCTGACGCGCCCTGACGGGCT
TGTCTGCTCCCGGCATCCGCTTACAGACAAGCTGTGACGAAGACAAGTTTCAGAGCTATGCTGGAAACAG
CATAGCAAGTTGAAATTGAGACCATCATTGTCACATGTGAGCAAAAGGCCAGCAAAAGGCCAGGAACCGT
AAAAAGGCCGCGTTGCTGGCGTTTTTCCATAGGCTCCGCCCCCCTGACGAGCATCACAAAAATCGACGCT
CAAGTCAGAGGTGGCGAAACCCGACAGGACTATAAAGATACCAGGCGTTTCCCCCTGGAAGCTCCCTCGT
GCGCTCTCCTGTTCCGACCCTGCCGCTTACCGGATACCTGTCCGCCTTTCTCCCTTCGGGAAGCGTGGCG
CTTTCTCATAGCTCACGCTGTAGGTATCTCAGTTCGGTGTAGGTCGTTCGCTCCAAGCTGGGCTGTGTGC
ACGAACCCCCCGTTCAGCCCGACCGCTGCGCCTTATCCGGTAACTATCGTCTTGAGTCCAACCCGGTAAG
ACACGACTTATCGCCACTGGCAGCAGCCACTGGTAACAGGATTAGCAGAGCGAGGTATGTAGGCGGTGCT
ACAGAGTTCTTGAAGTGGTGGCCTAACTACGGCTACACTAGAAGAACAGTATTTGGTATCTGCGCTCTGC
TGAAGCCAGTTACCTTCGGAAAAAGAGTTGGTAGCTCTTGATCCGGCAAACAAACCACCGCTGGTAGCGG
TGGTTTTTTTGTTTGCAAGCAGCAGATTACGCGCAGAAAAAAAGGATCTCAAGAAGATCCTTTGATCTTT
TCTACGGGGTCTGACGCTCAGTGGAACGAAAACTCACGTTAAGGGATTTTGGTCATGAGATTATCAAAAA
GGATCTTCACCTAGATCCTTTTAAATTAAAAATGAAGTTTTAAATCAAGCCCAATCTGAATAATGTTACA
ACCAATTAACCAATTCTGATTAGAAAAACTCATCGAGCATCAAATGAAACTGCAATTTATTCATATCAGG
ATTATCAATACCATATTTTTGAAAAAGCCGTTTCTGTAATGAAGGAGAAAACTCACCGAGGCAGTTCCAT
AGGATGGCAAGATCCTGGTATCGGTCTGCGATTCCGACTCGTCCAACATCAATACAACCTATTAATTTCC
CCTCGTCAAAAATAAGGTTATCAAGTGAGAAATCACCATGAGTGACGACTGAATCCGGTGAGAATGGCAA
AAGTTTATGCATTTCTTTCCAGACTTGTTCAACAGGCCAGCCATTACGCTCGTCATCAAAATCACTCGCA
TCAACCAAACCGTTATTCATTCGTGATTGCGCCTGAGCGAGACGAAATACGCGATCGCTGTTAAAAGGAC
AATTACAAACAGGAATCGAATGCAACCGGCGCAGGAACACTGCCAGCGCATCAACAATATTTTCACCTGA
ATCAGGATATTCTTCTAATACCTGGAATGCTGTTTTTCCGGGGATCGCAGTGGTGAGTAACCATGCATCA
TCAGGAGTACGGATAAAATGCTTGATGGTCGGAAGAGGCATAAATTCCGTCAGCCAGTTTAGTCTGACCA
TCTCATCTGTAACATCATTGGCAACGCTACCTTTGCCATGTTTCAGAAACAACTCTGGCGCATCGGGCTT
CCCATACAAGCGATAGATTGTCGCACCTGATTGCCCGACATTATCGCGAGCCCATTTATACCCATATAAA
TCAGCATCCATGTTGGAATTTAATCGCGGCCTCGACGTTTCCCGTTGAATATGGCTCATAACACCCCTTG
TATTACTGTTTATGTAAGCAGACAGTTTTATTGTTCATGATGATATATTTTTATCTTGTGCAATGTAACA
TCAGAGATTTTGAGACACGGGCCAGAGCTGCA
